Addgene plasmid #182813: pCMV(MinDis)-iEscSnFR_PM
Purpose: Develop a family of genetically encoded fluorescent biosensors for nicotinic agonists, termed iDrugSnFRs, thus enabling optical subcellular pharmacokinetics for nicotinic agonists
Depositing lab: Henry Lester. Depositing organization: California Institute of Technology. Publication: Selective Serotonin Reuptake Inhibitors within Cells: Temporal Resolution in Cytoplasm, Endoplasmic Reticulum, and Membrane. Nichols AL, Blumenfeld Z, Luebbert L, Knox HJ, Muthusamy AK, Marvin JS, Kim CH, Grant SN, Walton DP, Cohen BN, Hammar R, Looger L, Artursson P, Dougherty DA, Lester HA. J Neurosci. 2023 Mar 2:JN-RM-1519-22. doi: 10.1523/JNEUROSCI.1519-22.2022. PubMed 36868853.
Backbone
  Vector backbone: pCMV(MinDis)
  Backbone manufacturer: modified from Invitrogen
  Backbone size w/o insert (bp): 3373
  Vector type: Mammalian Expression
Growth in bacteria
  Bacterial resistance: Ampicillin, 100 μg/mL
  Growth temperature: 37°C
  Growth strain: DH5alpha
  Copy number: High Copy
Gene/Insert
  Gene/Insert name: iEscSnFR_PM
  Species: Synthetic
  Insert size (bp): 1827
  Promoter: hCMV
  Cloning method: Restriction Enzyme; 5′ cloning site EcoRI (not destroyed); 3′ cloning site NotI (not destroyed)
  Sequencing primers: 5′ T7; 3′ BGHR
Terms and licenses: Academic/Nonprofit Terms; Industry Terms: Not Available to Industry
Depositor comments: For additional reference, please see Nichols et al. 2022 Elife, doi.org/10.7554/eLife.74648.
How to cite: pCMV(MinDis)-iEscSnFR_PM was a gift from Henry Lester (Addgene plasmid # 182813 ; http://n2t.net/addgene:182813 ; RRID:Addgene_182813)
