[The description below was written by a language model from this plasmid's Addgene catalogue record and pLannotate feature annotations shown in this document.]
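Description:
pCMV(MinDis)-iEscSnFR_PM is a mammalian expression plasmid of about 5.2 kb, built on pCMV(MinDis), a backbone described as modified from an Invitrogen vector. It is maintained in E. coli at high copy through a ColE1/pUC-type origin and selected with ampicillin via the β-lactamase gene. An f1 phage origin is also present. The feature table shows no intact mammalian selection cassette, only a short SV40 promoter fragment, so the plasmid appears suited to transient transfection rather than drug selection in mammalian cells.

The payload is a synthetic 1.8 kb insert, iEscSnFR_PM, cloned between EcoRI and NotI sites and driven by the human CMV immediate-early enhancer and promoter, with a bovine growth hormone polyadenylation signal downstream. A T7 promoter lies between the CMV promoter and the coding region. The open reading frame starts with the mouse Igκ leader, which directs the protein into the secretory pathway, and ends with a fragment of the PDGFRβ transmembrane domain, which anchors it in the membrane. Together these display the sensor on the extracellular face of the plasma membrane, consistent with the "_PM" suffix. Between them sits a GFP-derived segment, annotated as cEGFP, flanked by unannotated sequence that presumably encodes the ligand-binding portion of the sensor, although the record does not identify that domain.

The construct belongs to the iDrugSnFR family of genetically encoded fluorescent biosensors for optical subcellular pharmacokinetics. The catalogue purpose statement refers to nicotinic agonists, whereas the associated publication concerns selective serotonin reuptake inhibitors at the cytoplasm, endoplasmic reticulum and membrane. The record does not explicitly state the target ligand of this sensor.
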