Features (pLannotate 1.2.2; 14 found; start..end, strand, type, name):
      1..25      +  rep_origin     M13 ori (fragment): M13 bacteriophage origin of replication; arrow indicates direction of (+) strand synthesis
     37..416     +  enhancer       CMV enhancer: human cytomegalovirus immediate early enhancer
    417..617     +  promoter       CMV promoter: human cytomegalovirus (CMV) immediate early promoter
    619..649     +  LTR            5' LTR (truncated) (fragment): truncated 5' long terminal repeat (LTR) from HIV-1
    665..683     +  promoter       T7 promoter: promoter for bacteriophage T7 RNA polymerase
    764..826     +  sig_peptide    Igκ leader: leader sequence from mouse immunoglobulin κ light chain
   1070..1789    +  CDS            cEGFP: cEGFP is a basic (constitutively fluorescent) green fluorescent protein published in 2008, derived from Aequorea victoria.
   2435..2558    +  CDS            PDGFRβ TM domain (fragment): transmembrane domain from platelet derived growth factor receptor beta
   2663..2774    +  polyA_signal   bGH poly(A) signal: bovine growth hormone polyadenylation signal
   2891..2909    +  promoter       SV40 promoter (fragment): SV40 enhancer and early promoter
   3019..3607    -  rep_origin     ori: high-copy-number ColE1/pMB1/pBR322/pUC origin of replication
   3778..4638    -  CDS            AmpR: β-lactamase; bla; confers resistance to ampicillin, carbenicillin, and related antibiotics
   4639..4743    -  promoter       AmpR promoter: bla
   4770..5198    +  rep_origin     f1 ori (sequence partly withheld): f1 bacteriophage origin of replication; arrow indicates direction of (+) strand synthesis
>Addgene plasmid #182813 | pCMV(MinDis)-iEscSnFR_PM | addgene full sequence | sequence record 358314 | Addgene NGS Result
AACAAAATATTAACGCTTACAATTTACGCGCGCGTTGACATTGATTATTGACTAGTTATTAATAGTAATC
AATTACGGGGTCATTAGTTCATAGCCCATATATGGAGTTCCGCGTTACATAACTTACGGTAAATGGCCCG
CCTGGCTGACCGCCCAACGACCCCCGCCCATTGACGTCAATAATGACGTATGTTCCCATAGTAACGCCAA
TAGGGACTTTCCATTGACGTCAATGGGTGGAGTATTTACGGTAAACTGCCCACTTGGCAGTACATCAAGT
GTATCATATGCCAAGTACGCCCCCTATTGACGTCAATGACGGTAAATGGCCCGCCTGGCATTATGCCCAG
TACATGACCTTATGGGACTTTCCTACTTGGCAGTACATCTACGTATTAGTCATCGCTATTACCATGGTGA
TGCGGTTTTGGCAGTACATCAATGGGCGTGGATAGCGGTTTGACTCACGGGGATTTCCAAGTCTCCACCC
CATTGACGTCAATGGGAGTTTGTTTTGGCACCAAAATCAACGGGACTTTCCAAAATGTCGTAACAACTCC
GCCCCATTGACGCAAATGGGCGGTAGGCGTGTACGGTGGGAGGTCTATATAAGCAGAACTCTCTGGCTAA
CTAGAGAACCCACTGCTTACTGGCTTATCGAAATTAATACGACTCACTATAGGGAGACCCAAGCTTGGTA
CCGAGCTCGGATCCACTAGTAACGGCCGCCAGTGTGCTGGAATTCGGCTTGGGGATATCCACCATGGAGA
CAGACACACTCCTGCTATGGGTACTGCTGCTCTGGGTTCCAGGTTCCACTGGTGACAGATCTGCGAACGA
CACCGTAGTTGTGGGCTCGATCGAGTTTACAGAAGGGATTATCGTCGCAAACATGGTGGCAGAGATGATT
GAGGCGCATACAGACCTTAAGGTGGTTCGCAAACTGAACCTTGGCGGGGAGAACGTTAACTTTGAAGCCA
TTAAACGCGGAGGTGCGAATAATGGTATTGACATTTACGTGGAGTACACTGGGCACGGTCTTGTGGATAT
TCTGGGGTTCCCGGAGCCGAACGTCTATATCACCGCCGACAAGCAGAAGAACGGCATCAAGGCGAACTTC
AAGATCCGCCACAACATGGAGGACGGCAGCGTGCAGCTCGCCGACCACTACCAGCAGAACACCCCCATCG
GCGACGGCCCCGTGCTGCTGCCCGACAACCACTACCTGAGCACCCAGTCCGTGCTGAGCAAAGACCCCAA
CGAGAAGCGCGATCACATGGTCCTGCTGGAGTTCGTGACCGCCGCCGGGATCACTCTCGGCATGGACGAG
CTGTACAAGGGCGGTACCGGAGGGAGCATGAGCAAGGGCGAGGAGCTGTTCACCGGGGTGGTGCCCATCC
TGGTCGAGCTGGACGGCGGCGTAAACGGCCACAAGTTCAGCGTGCGCGGCGAGGGCGAGGGCGATGCCAC
CAACGGCAAGCTGACCCTGAAGTTCATCTGCACCACCGGCAAGCTGCCCGTGCCCTGGCCCACCCTCGTG
ACCACCCTGACCTACGGCGTGCAGTGCTTCAGCCGCTACCCCGACCACATGAAGCAGCACGACTTCTTCA
AGTCCGCCATGCCCGAAGGCTACGTCCAGGAGCGCACCATCAGCTTCAAGGACGACGGCACCTACAAGAC
CCGCGCCGAGGTGAAGTTCGAGGGCGACACCCTGGTGAACCGCATCGAGCTGAAGGGCATCGACTTCAAG
GAGGACGGCAACATCCTGGGGCACAAGCTGGAGTACAACTTTCCGCCGCCCAGCTCTACTGATCCAGAAG
GTGCATACGAAACCGTGAAGAAGGAGTACAAACGTAAATGGAATATTGTATGGCTCAAACCACTGGGATT
CAACAATACGTATACGCTTACCGTTAAAGACGAACTGGCGAAACAGTATAACCTTAAAACCTTCAGTGAC
TTAGCGAAAATCTCGGATAAGCTGATTCTGGGTGCAACGATGTTCTTTTTAGAAGGGCCCGATGGTTACC
CAGGCCTGCAAAAACTGTACAATTTCAAATTCAAGCACACCAAAAGCATGGACATGGGTATTCGCTATAC
CGCCATTGATAATAACGAAGTTCAGGTAATTGATGCCTGGGCCACTGATGGCTTGCTGGTGAGCCACAAA
TTAAAAATTCTGGAGGATGATAAAGAGTTCTTCCCGCCGTATTATGCTGCCCCCATCATCCGTCAGGATG
TCTTAGATAAGCATCCTGAACTGAAGGACGTGCTGAACAAACTCGCGAATCAAATTTCACTGGAAGAAAT
GCAGAAACTGAATTACAAGGTGGACGGTGAGGGTCAGGACCCAGCGAAAGTAGCTAAGGAGTTTTTGAAA
GAGAAAGGTTTAATTACGCGTGAACAAAAACTCATCTCAGAAGAGGATCTGAATGCTGTGGGCCAGGACA
CGCAGGAGGTCATCGTGGTGCCACACTCCTTGCCCTTTAAGGTGGTGGTGATCTCAGCCATCCTGGCCCT
GGTGGTGCTCACCATCATCTCCCTTATCATCCTCATCAAATACTTGCAGAAGAGGCGGGAAAGGCGACGC
CAGGAGAACGCTAACTCCTTTTGCTATGAAAATGAGGTAGCCCTGTAGGCGGCCGCTCGAGATCAGCCTC
GACTGTGCCTTCTAGTTGCCAGCCATCTGTTGTTTGCCCCTCCCCCGTGCCTTCCTTGACCCTGGAAGGT
GCCACTCCCACTGTCCTTTCCTAATAAAATGAGGAAATTGCATCGCATTGTCTGAGTAGGTGTCATTCTA
TTCTGGGGGGTGGGGTGGGGCAGGACAGCAAGGGGGAGGATTGGGAAGACAATAGCAGGCGTGCTGGGGA
TGCGGTGGGCTCTATGGCTTCTGAGGCGGAAAGAACCAGTGGCGGTAATACGGTTATCCACAGAATCAGG
GGATAACGCAGGAAAGAACATGTGAGCAAAAGGCCAGCAAAAGGCCAGGAACCGTAAAAAGGCCGCGTTG
CTGGCGTTTTTCCATAGGCTCCGCCCCCCTGACGAGCATCACAAAAATCGACGCTCAAGTCAGAGGTGGC
GAAACCCGACAGGACTATAAAGATACCAGGCGTTTCCCCCTGGAAGCTCCCTCGTGCGCTCTCCTGTTCC
GACCCTGCCGCTTACCGGATACCTGTCCGCCTTTCTCCCTTCGGGAAGCGTGGCGCTTTCTCATAGCTCA
CGCTGTAGGTATCTCAGTTCGGTGTAGGTCGTTCGCTCCAAGCTGGGCTGTGTGCACGAACCCCCCGTTC
AGCCCGACCGCTGCGCCTTATCCGGTAACTATCGTCTTGAGTCCAACCCGGTAAGACACGACTTATCGCC
ACTGGCAGCAGCCACTGGTAACAGGATTAGCAGAGCGAGGTATGTAGGCGGTGCTACAGAGTTCTTGAAG
TGGTGGCCTAACTACGGCTACACTAGAAGAACAGTATTTGGTATCTGCGCTCTGCTGAAGCCAGTTACCT
TCGGAAAAAGAGTTGGTAGCTCTTGATCCGGCAAACAAACCACCGCTGGTAGCGGTGGTTTTTTTGTTTG
CAAGCAGCAGATTACGCGCAGAAAAAAAGGATCTCAAGAAGATCCTTTGATCTTTTCTACGGGGTCTGAC
GCTCAGTGGAACGAAAACTCACGTTAAGGGATTTTGGTCATGAGATTATCAAAAAGGATCTTCACCTAGA
TCCTTTTAAATTAAAAATGAAGTTTTAAATCAATCTAAAGTATATATGAGTAAACTTGGTCTGACAGTTA
CCAATGCTTAATCAGTGAGGCACCTATCTCAGCGATCTGTCTATTTCGTTCATCCATAGTTGCCTGACTC
CCCGTCGTGTAGATAACTACGATACGGGAGGGCTTACCATCTGGCCCCAGTGCTGCAATGATACCGCGAG
ACCCACGCTCACCGGCTCCAGATTTATCAGCAATAAACCAGCCAGCCGGAAGGGCCGAGCGCAGAAGTGG
TCCTGCAACTTTATCCGCCTCCATCCAGTCTATTAATTGTTGCCGGGAAGCTAGAGTAAGTAGTTCGCCA
GTTAATAGTTTGCGCAACGTTGTTGCCATTGCTACAGGCATCGTGGTGTCACGCTCGTCGTTTGGTATGG
CTTCATTCAGCTCCGGTTCCCAACGATCAAGGCGAGTTACATGATCCCCCATGTTGTGCAAAAAAGCGGT
TAGCTCCTTCGGTCCTCCGATCGTTGTCAGAAGTAAGTTGGCCGCAGTGTTATCACTCATGGTTATGGCA
GCACTGCATAATTCTCTTACTGTCATGCCATCCGTAAGATGCTTTTCTGTGACTGGTGAGTACTCAACCA
AGTCATTCTGAGAATAGTGTATGCGGCGACCGAGTTGCTCTTGCCCGGCGTCAATACGGGATAATACCGC
GCCACATAGCAGAACTTTAAAAGTGCTCATCATTGGAAAACGTTCTTCGGGGCGAAAACTCTCAAGGATC
TTACCGCTGTTGAGATCCAGTTCGATGTAACCCACTCGTGTACCCAACTGATCTTCAGCATCTTTTACTT
TCACCAGCGTTTCTGGGTGAGCAAAAACAGGAAGGCAAAATGCCGCAAAAAAGGGAATAAGGGCGACACG
GAAATGTTGAATACTCATACTCTTCCTTTTTCAATATTATTGAAGCATTTATCAGGGTTATTGTCTCATG
AGCGGATACATATTTGAATGTATTTAGAAAAATAAACAAATAGGGGTTCCGCGCACATTTCCCCGAAAAG
TGCCACCTG
[124 nt withheld, positions 4770-4893]
C
[91 nt withheld, positions 4895-4985]
A
[49 nt withheld, positions 4987-5035]
CCTTTGACGTTGGAGTCCACGTTCTTT
[37 nt withheld, positions 5063-5099]
ACCCTATCTCGGTCTATTCTTTTGATTTATAAGGGATTTTGCCGATTTCGGCCTATTGGTTAAAAAATGA
GCTGATTTAACAAAAATTTAACGCGAATTTT
